Addgene plasmid #105019: pKLV2-U6gRNA5(Vps39-g1)-PGKpuroBFP-W
Purpose: Lentiviral gRNA plasmid targeting mouse Vps39 , co-expression of TagBFP
Depositing lab: Kosuke Yusa. Depositing organization: Wellcome Sanger Institute. Publication: Genome-wide CRISPR-KO Screen Uncovers mTORC1-Mediated Gsk3 Regulation in Naive Pluripotency Maintenance and Dissolution. Li M, Yu JSL, Tilgner K, Ong SH, Koike-Yusa H, Yusa K. Cell Rep. 2018 Jul 10;24(2):489-502. doi: 10.1016/j.celrep.2018.06.027. PubMed 29996108.
Backbone
  Vector backbone: pKLV2-U6gRNA5(BbsI)-PGKpuroBFP-W
  Backbone manufacturer: Yusa Lab
  Vector type: Mammalian Expression, Lentiviral, CRISPR
  Selectable markers: Puromycin
Growth in bacteria
  Bacterial resistance: Ampicillin, 100 μg/mL
  Growth temperature: 37°C
  Growth strain: NEB Stable
  Copy number: High Copy
Gene/Insert
  Gene/Insert name: Vps39
  gRNA/shRNA sequence: CTGTGGTGCTTAACGAGGA
  Species: M. musculus (mouse)
  Entrez Gene: Vps39 (a.k.a. A230065P22Rik, AW743070, Vam6, Vam6P, mVam6)
  Promoter: U6
  Cloning method: Restriction Enzyme; 5′ cloning site BbsI (destroyed during cloning); 3′ cloning site BbsI (destroyed during cloning)
  Sequencing primers: 5′ LKO.1 5'
Terms and licenses: Academic/Nonprofit Terms; Industry Terms: Not Available to Industry
How to cite: pKLV2-U6gRNA5(Vps39-g1)-PGKpuroBFP-W was a gift from Kosuke Yusa (Addgene plasmid # 105019 ; http://n2t.net/addgene:105019 ; RRID:Addgene_105019)
