[The description below was written by a language model from this plasmid's Addgene catalogue record and pLannotate feature annotations shown in this document.]
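Description:
pKLV2-U6gRNA5(Vps39-g1)-PGKpuroBFP-W is an 8,650-nt lentiviral CRISPR guide RNA vector built on the pKLV2-U6gRNA5(BbsI)-PGKpuroBFP-W backbone. It carries a single guide against mouse Vps39, which was cloned into the BbsI sites; both sites were destroyed in the process. In bacteria it is maintained as a high-copy plasmid through a ColE1/pUC-type origin and selected with ampicillin via the β-lactamase gene. The plasmid portion also retains an f1 origin, T7 and T3 promoters, and lacZα/lac regulatory remnants typical of a phagemid-derived cloning vector.

The viral portion follows an HIV-1-based transfer vector layout. A CMV enhancer/promoter drives genomic RNA production from a truncated 5' LTR. Downstream lie the Ψ packaging signal with a partial gag sequence, the Rev response element for Rev-dependent nuclear export, and the cPPT/CTS. A second truncated LTR, followed by a bGH polyadenylation signal, closes the transfer unit.

Between these elements sit two expression units. The human U6 RNA polymerase III promoter transcribes the Vps39 spacer joined to an S. pyogenes Cas9 guide scaffold, which the table annotates as a tracrRNA fragment. The mouse PGK promoter then drives the puromycin resistance gene followed by TagBFP, with a WPRE downstream to boost transcript expression. The feature table does not annotate the short sequence joining the PuroR and TagBFP coding regions, so how they are co-expressed is not stated.

No Cas9 is encoded, so the nuclease must be supplied separately. Transduced cells can be selected with puromycin or tracked by blue fluorescence. The construct is associated with a study using CRISPR knockout screening to examine naive pluripotency, where it would serve for single-gene disruption of Vps39 in mouse cells.
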