Features (pLannotate 1.2.2; 28 found; start..end, strand, type, name):
     30..458     -  rep_origin     f1 ori (sequence partly withheld): f1 bacteriophage origin of replication; arrow indicates direction of (+) strand synthesis
    463..618     -  CDS            lacZα (fragment): LacZα fragment of β-galactosidase; lacZ fragment
    626..644     +  promoter       T7 promoter: promoter for bacteriophage T7 RNA polymerase
    658..958     +  enhancer       CMV enhancer: human cytomegalovirus immediate early enhancer
    959..1158    +  promoter       CMV promoter: human cytomegalovirus (CMV) immediate early promoter
   1176..1356    +  LTR            5' LTR (truncated): truncated 5' long terminal repeat (LTR) from HIV-1
   1403..1528    +  misc_feature   HIV-1 Ψ: packaging signal of human immunodeficiency virus type 1
   1512..1850    +  CDS            HIV-1 gag (fragment): gag protein from human immunodeficiency virus 1; gag
   2027..2260    +  misc_feature   RRE: The Rev response element (RRE) of HIV-1 allows for Rev-dependent mRNA export from the nucleus to the cytoplasm.
   2637..2737    +  CDS            Rev (fragment): human immunodeficiency virus 1 (HIV-1) Rev protein; rev; enhances nuclear export of unspliced and incompletely spliced viral mRNAs
   2787..2904    +  misc_feature   cPPT/CTS: central polypurine tract and central termination sequence of HIV-1
   2979..3219    +  promoter       U6 promoter: RNA polymerase III promoter for human U6 snRNA
   3266..3333    +  misc_RNA       tracrRNA (fragment): trans-activating CRISPR RNA for the Streptococcus pyogenes CRISPR/Cas9 system
   3356..3855    +  promoter       PGK promoter: mouse phosphoglycerate kinase 1 promoter
   3895..4491    +  CDS            PuroR (fragment): puromycin N-acetyltransferase; pac from Streptomyces; confers resistance to puromycin
   4564..5262    +  CDS            TagBFP: TagBFP is a basic (constitutively fluorescent) blue fluorescent protein published in 2008, derived from Entacmaea quadricolor. It is reported to be a very rapidly-maturing monomer with very low acid sensitivity.
   5274..5860    +  misc_feature   WPRE: woodchuck hepatitis virus posttranscriptional regulatory element
   5854..6000    +  CDS            nef (fragment): NEF_HV1LA - Experimental evidence at protein level: Swiss-Prot protein existence level 1. Extracellular Nef protein targets CD4(+) T-lymphocytes for apoptosis by interacting with CXCR4 surface receptors. From Human immunodeficiency virus type 1 group M subtype B (isolate Lai) (HIV-1).
   6008..6186    +  LTR            5' LTR (truncated): truncated 5' long terminal repeat (LTR) from HIV-1
   6212..6323    +  polyA_signal   bGH poly(A) signal: bovine growth hormone polyadenylation signal
   6462..6480    -  promoter       T3 promoter: promoter for bacteriophage T3 RNA polymerase
   6525..6541    -  protein_bind   lac operator: The lac repressor binds to the lac operator to inhibit transcription in E. coli. This inhibition can be relieved by adding lactose or isopropyl-β-D-thiogalactopyranoside (IPTG). lac repressor encoded by lacI
   6549..6579    -  promoter       lac promoter: promoter for the E. coli lac operon
   6594..6615    -  protein_bind   CAP binding site: CAP binding activates transcription in the presence of cAMP. E. coli catabolite activator protein
   6628..6720    -  CDS            lacI (fragment): lac repressor; lacI; The lac repressor binds to the lac operator to inhibit transcription in E. coli. This inhibition can be relieved by adding lactose or isopropyl-β-D-thiogalactopyranoside (IPTG).
   6903..7491    -  rep_origin     ori: high-copy-number ColE1/pMB1/pBR322/pUC origin of replication
   7662..8522    -  CDS            AmpR: β-lactamase; bla; confers resistance to ampicillin, carbenicillin, and related antibiotics
   8523..8627    -  promoter       AmpR promoter: bla
>Addgene plasmid #105019 | pKLV2-U6gRNA5(Vps39-g1)-PGKpuroBFP-W | addgene full sequence | sequence record 207344 | Addgene NGS Result
CTAAATTGTAAGCGTTAATATTTTGTTAAAATTCGCGTTAAATTTTTGTTAAATCAGCTCATTTTTTAAC
CAATAGGCCGAAATCGGCAAAATCCCTTATAAATCAAAAGAATAGACCGAGATAGGGT
[37 nt withheld, positions 129-165]
AAAGAACGTGGACTCCAACGTCAAAGG
[49 nt withheld, positions 193-241]
T
[91 nt withheld, positions 243-333]
G
[124 nt withheld, positions 335-458]
CCCATTCGCCATTCAGGCTGCGCAACTGTTGGGAAGGGCGATCGGTGCGGGCCTCTTCGCTATTACGCCA
GCTGGCGAAAGGGGGATGTGCTGCAAGGCGATTAAGTTGGGTAACGCCAGGGTTTTCCCAGTCACGACGT
TGTAAAACGACGGCCAGTGAGCGCGCGTAATACGACTCACTATAGGGCGAATTGACTAGTACATAACTTA
CGGTAAATGGCCCGCCTGGCTGACCGCCCAACGACCCCCGCCCATTGACGTCAATAATGACGTATGTTCC
CATAGTAACGCCAATAGGGACTTTCCATTGACGTCAATGGGTGGAGTATTTACGGTAAACTGCCCACTTG
GCAGTACATCAAGTGTATCATATGCCAAGTACGCCCCCTATTGACGTCAATGACGGTAAATGGCCCGCCT
GGCATTATGCCCAGTACATGACCTTATGGGACTTTCCTACTTGGCAGTACATCTACGTATTAGTCATCGC
TATTACCATGGTGATGCGGTTTTGGCAGTACATCAATGGGCGTGGATAGCGGTTTGACTCACGGGGATTT
CCAAGTCTCCACCCCATTGACGTCAATGGGAGTTTGTTTTGGCACCAAAATCAACGGGACTTTCCAAAAT
GTCGTAACAACTCCGCCCCATTGACGCAAATGGGCGGTAGGCGTGTACGGTGGGAGGTCTATATAAGCAG
CGCGTTTTGCCTGTACTGGGTCTCTCTGGTTAGACCAGATCTGAGCCTGGGAGCTCTCTGGCTAACTAGG
GAACCCACTGCTTAAGCCTCAATAAAGCTTGCCTTGAGTGCTTCAAGTAGTGTGTGCCCGTCTGTTGTGT
GACTCTGGTAACTAGAGATCCCTCAGACCCTTTTAGTCAGTGTGGAAAATCTCTAGCAGTGGCGCCCGAA
CAGGGACTTGAAAGCGAAAGGGAAACCAGAGGAGCTCTCTCGACGCAGGACTCGGCTTGCTGAAGCGCGC
ACGGCAAGAGGCGAGGGGCGGCGACTGGTGAGTACGCCAAAAATTTTGACTAGCGGAGGCTAGAAGGAGA
GAGATGGGTGCGAGAGCGTCAGTATTAAGCGGGGGAGAATTAGATCGCGATGGGAAAAAATTCGGTTAAG
GCCAGGGGGAAAGAAAAAATATAAATTAAAACATATAGTATGGGCAAGCAGGGAGCTAGAACGATTCGCA
GTTAATCCTGGCCTGTTAGAAACATCAGAAGGCTGTAGACAAATACTGGGACAGCTACAACCATCCCTTC
AGACAGGATCAGAAGAACTTAGATCATTATATAATACAGTAGCAACCCTCTATTGTGTGCATCAAAGGAT
AGAGATAAAAGACACCAAGGAAGCTTTAGACAAGATAGAGGAAGAGCAAAACAAAAGTAAGACCACCGCA
CAGCAAGCGGCCGGCCGCGCTGATCTTCAGACCTGGAGGAGGAGATATGAGGGACAATTGGAGAAGTGAA
TTATATAAATATAAAGTAGTAAAAATTGAACCATTAGGAGTAGCACCCACCAAGGCAAAGAGAAGAGTGG
TGCAGAGAGAAAAAAGAGCAGTGGGAATAGGAGCTTTGTTCCTTGGGTTCTTGGGAGCAGCAGGAAGCAC
TATGGGCGCAGCGTCAATGACGCTGACGGTACAGGCCAGACAATTATTGTCTGGTATAGTGCAGCAGCAG
AACAATTTGCTGAGGGCTATTGAGGCGCAACAGCATCTGTTGCAACTCACAGTCTGGGGCATCAAGCAGC
TCCAGGCAAGAATCCTGGCTGTGGAAAGATACCTAAAGGATCAACAGCTCCTGGGGATTTGGGGTTGCTC
TGGAAAACTCATTTGCACCACTGCTGTGCCTTGGAATGCTAGTTGGAGTAATAAATCTCTGGAACAGATT
TGGAATCACACGACCTGGATGGAGTGGGACAGAGAAATTAACAATTACACAAGCTTAATACACTCCTTAA
TTGAAGAATCGCAAAACCAGCAAGAAAAGAATGAACAAGAATTATTGGAATTAGATAAATGGGCAAGTTT
GTGGAATTGGTTTAACATAACAAATTGGCTGTGGTATATAAAATTATTCATAATGATAGTAGGAGGCTTG
GTAGGTTTAAGAATAGTTTTTGCTGTACTTTCTATAGTGAATAGAGTTAGGCAGGGATATTCACCATTAT
CGTTTCAGACCCACCTCCCAACCCCGAGGGGACCCGACAGGCCCGAAGGAATAGAAGAAGAAGGTGGAGA
GAGAGACAGAGACAGATCCATTCGATTAGTGAACGGATCGGCACTGCGTGCGCCAATTCTGCAGACAAAT
GGCAGTATTCATCCACAATTTTAAAAGAAAAGGGGGGATTGGGGGGTACAGTGCAGGGGAAAGAATAGTA
GACATAATAGCAACAGACATACAAACTAAAGAATTACAAAAACAAATTACAAAAATTCAAAATTTTCGGG
TTTATTACAGGGACAGCAGAGATCCAGTTTGGTTAGTACCGGGCCCTACGCGTCCAAGGTCGGGCAGGAA
GAGGGCCTATTTCCCATGATTCCTTCATATTTGCATATACGATACAAGGCTGTTAGAGAGATAATTAGAA
TTAATTTGACTGTAAACACAAAGATATTAGTACAAAATACGTGACGTAGAAAGTAATAATTTCTTGGGTA
GTTTGCAGTTTTAAAATTATGTTTTAAAATGGACTATCATATGCTTACCGTAACTTGAAAGTATTTCGAT
TTCTTGGCTTTATATATCTTGTGGAAAGGACGAAACACCGCTGTGGTGCTTAACGAGGAGTTTAAGAGCT
ATGCTGGAAACAGCATAGCAAGTTTAAATAAGGCTAGTCCGTTATCAACTTGAAAAAGTGGCACCGAGTC
GGTGCTTTTTTTGGATCCAATTCTACCGGGTAGGGGAGGCGCTTTTCCCAAGGCAGTCTGGAGCATGCGC
TTTAGCAGCCCCGCTGGGCACTTGGCGCTACACAAGTGGCCTCTGGCCTCGCACACATTCCACATCCACC
GGTAGGCGCCAACCGGCTCCGTTCTTTGGTGGCCCCTTCGCGCCACCTTCTACTCCTCCCCTAGTCAGGA
AGTTCCCCCCCGCCCCGCAGCTCGCGTCGTGCAGGACGTGACAAATGGAAGTAGCACGTCTCACTAGTCT
CGTGCAGATGGACAGCACCGCTGAGCAATGGAAGCGGGTAGGCCTTTGGGGCAGCGGCCAATAGCAGCTT
TGCTCCTTCGCTTTCTGGGCTCAGAGGCTGGGAAGGGGTGGGTCCGGGGGCGGGCTCAGGGGCGGGCTCA
GGGGCGGGGCGGGCGCCCGAAGGTCCTCCGGAGGCCCGGCATTCTGCACGCTTCAAAAGCGCACGTCTGC
CGCGCTGTTCTCCTCTTCCTCATCTCCGGGCCTTTCGACCTGCATCCATCTAGATCTCGAGCAGCTGAAG
CTTACCATGACCGAGTACAAGCCCACGGTGCGCCTCGCCACCCGCGACGACGTCCCCAGGGCCGTACGCA
CCCTCGCCGCCGCGTTCGCCGACTACCCCGCCACGCGCCACACCGTCGATCCGGACCGCCACATCGAGCG
GGTCACCGAGCTGCAAGAACTCTTCCTCACGCGCGTCGGGCTCGACATCGGCAAGGTGTGGGTCGCGGAC
GACGGCGCCGCGGTGGCGGTCTGGACCACGCCGGAGAGCGTCGAAGCGGGGGCGGTGTTCGCCGAGATCG
GCCCGCGCATGGCCGAGTTGAGCGGTTCCCGGCTGGCCGCGCAGCAACAGATGGAAGGCCTCCTGGCGCC
GCACCGGCCCAAGGAGCCCGCGTGGTTCCTGGCCACCGTCGGCGTCTCGCCCGACCACCAGGGCAAGGGT
CTGGGCAGCGCCGTCGTGCTCCCCGGAGTGGAGGCGGCCGAGCGCGCCGGGGTGCCCGCCTTCCTGGAGA
CCTCCGCGCCCCGCAACCTCCCCTTCTACGAGCGGCTCGGCTTCACCGTCACCGCCGACGTCGAGGTGCC
CGAAGGACCGCGCACCTGGTGCATGACCCGCAAGCCCGGTGCCGGCGGCGGGTCCGGAGGAGAGGGCAGA
GGAAGTCTCCTAACATGCGGTGACGTGGAGGAGAATCCTGGCCCAATGAGCGAGCTGATTAAGGAGAACA
TGCACATGAAGCTGTACATGGAGGGCACCGTGGACAACCATCACTTCAAGTGCACATCCGAGGGCGAAGG
CAAGCCCTACGAGGGCACCCAGACCATGAGAATCAAGGTGGTCGAGGGCGGCCCTCTCCCCTTCGCCTTC
GACATCCTGGCTACTAGCTTCCTCTACGGCAGCAAGACCTTCATCAACCACACCCAGGGCATCCCCGACT
TCTTCAAGCAGTCCTTCCCTGAGGGCTTCACATGGGAGAGAGTCACCACATACGAGGACGGGGGCGTGCT
GACCGCTACCCAGGACACCAGCCTCCAGGACGGCTGCCTCATCTACAACGTCAAGATCAGAGGGGTGAAC
TTCACATCCAACGGCCCTGTGATGCAGAAGAAAACACTCGGCTGGGAGGCCTTCACCGAGACGCTGTACC
CCGCTGACGGCGGCCTGGAAGGCAGAAACGACATGGCCCTGAAGCTCGTGGGCGGGAGCCATCTGATCGC
AAACATCAAGACCACATATAGATCCAAGAAACCCGCTAAGAACCTCAAGATGCCTGGCGTCTACTATGTG
GACTACAGACTGGAAAGAATCAAGGAGGCCAACAACGAGACCTACGTCGAGCAGCACGAGGTGGCAGTGG
CCAGATACTGCGACCTCCCTAGCAAACTGGGGCACAAGCTTAATTGAGCGGCCGCTCAACCTCTGGATTA
CAAAATTTGTGAAAGATTGACTGGTATTCTTAACTATGTTGCTCCTTTTACGCTATGTGGATACGCTGCT
TTAATGCCTTTGTATCATGCTATTGCTTCCCGTATGGCTTTCATTTTCTCCTCCTTGTATAAATCCTGGT
TGCTGTCTCTTTATGAGGAGTTGTGGCCCGTTGTCAGGCAACGTGGCGTGGTGTGCACTGTGTTTGCTGA
CGCAACCCCCACTGGTTGGGGCATTGCCACCACCTGTCAGCTCCTTTCCGGGACTTTCGCTTTCCCCCTC
CCTATTGCCACGGCGGAACTCATCGCCGCCTGCCTTGCCCGCTGCTGGACAGGGGCTCGGCTGTTGGGCA
CTGACAATTCCGTGGTGTTGTCGGGGAAATCATCGTCCTTTCCTTGGCTGCTCGCCTGTGTTGCCACCTG
GATTCTGCGCGGGACGTCCTTCTGCTACGTCCCTTCGGCCCTCAATCCAGCGGACCTTCCTTCCCGCGGC
CTGCTGCCGGCTCTGCGGCCTCTTCCGCGTCTACGCCTTCGCCCTCAGACGAGTCGGATCTCCCTTTGGG
CCGCCTCCCCGCAGGTACCTTTAAGACCAATGACTTACAAGGCAGCTGTAGATCTTAGCCACTTTTTAAA
AGAAAAGGGGGGACTGGAAGGGCTAATTCACTCCCAAAGAAGTCAAGATCTGCTTTTTGCCTGTACTGGG
TCTCTCTGGTTAGACCAGAGTCTCTCTGGTTAGACCAGATCTGAGCCTGGGAGCTCTCTGGCTAACTAGG
GAACCCACTGCTTAAGCCTCAATAAAGCTTGCCTTGAGTGCTTCAAGTAGTGTGTGCCCGTCTGTTGTGT
GACTCTGGTAACTAGAGATCCCTCAGACCCTTTTAGTCAGTGTGGAAAATCTCTAGCAGTTTAAACCCGC
TGATCAGCCTCGACTGTGCCTTCTAGTTGCCAGCCATCTGTTGTTTGCCCCTCCCCCGTGCCTTCCTTGA
CCCTGGAAGGTGCCACTCCCACTGTCCTTTCCTAATAAAATGAGGAAATTGCATCGCATTGTCTGAGTAG
GTGTCATTCTATTCTGGGGGGTGGGGTGGGGCAGGACAGCAAGGGGGAGGATTGGGAAGTCAATAGCAGG
CATGCTGGGGATGCGGTGGGCTCTATGGGCGGCCGTTAATTAAGCTTTTGTTCCCTTTAGTGAGGGTTAA
TTGCGCGCTTGGCGTAATCATGGTCATAGCTGTTTCCTGTGTGAAATTGTTATCCGCTCACAATTCCACA
CAACATACGAGCCGGGAGCATAAAGTGTAAAGCCTGGGGTGCCTAATGAGTGAGCTAACTCACATTAATT
GCGTTGCGCTCACTGCCCGCTTTCCAGTCGGGAAACCTGTCGTGCCAGCTGCATTAATGAATCGGCCAAC
GCGCGGGGAGAGGCGGTTTGCGTATTGGGCGCTCTTCCGCTTCCTCGCTCACTGACTCGCTGCGCTCGGT
CGTTCGGCTGCGGCGAGCGGTATCAGCTCACTCAAAGGCGGTAATACGGTTATCCACAGAATCAGGGGAT
AACGCAGGAAAGAACATGTGAGCAAAAGGCCAGCAAAAGGCCAGGAACCGTAAAAAGGCCGCGTTGCTGG
CGTTTTTCCATAGGCTCCGCCCCCCTGACGAGCATCACAAAAATCGACGCTCAAGTCAGAGGTGGCGAAA
CCCGACAGGACTATAAAGATACCAGGCGTTTCCCCCTGGAAGCTCCCTCGTGCGCTCTCCTGTTCCGACC
CTGCCGCTTACCGGATACCTGTCCGCCTTTCTCCCTTCGGGAAGCGTGGCGCTTTCTCATAGCTCACGCT
GTAGGTATCTCAGTTCGGTGTAGGTCGTTCGCTCCAAGCTGGGCTGTGTGCACGAACCCCCCGTTCAGCC
CGACCGCTGCGCCTTATCCGGTAACTATCGTCTTGAGTCCAACCCGGTAAGACACGACTTATCGCCACTG
GCAGCAGCCACTGGTAACAGGATTAGCAGAGCGAGGTATGTAGGCGGTGCTACAGAGTTCTTGAAGTGGT
GGCCTAACTACGGCTACACTAGAAGAACAGTATTTGGTATCTGCGCTCTGCTGAAGCCAGTTACCTTCGG
AAAAAGAGTTGGTAGCTCTTGATCCGGCAAACAAACCACCGCTGGTAGCGGTGGTTTTTTTGTTTGCAAG
CAGCAGATTACGCGCAGAAAAAAAGGATCTCAAGAAGATCCTTTGATCTTTTCTACGGGGTCTGACGCTC
AGTGGAACGAAAACTCACGTTAAGGGATTTTGGTCATGAGATTATCAAAAAGGATCTTCACCTAGATCCT
TTTAAATTAAAAATGAAGTTTTAAATCAATCTAAAGTATATATGAGTAAACTTGGTCTGACAGTTACCAA
TGCTTAATCAGTGAGGCACCTATCTCAGCGATCTGTCTATTTCGTTCATCCATAGTTGCCTGACTCCCCG
TCGTGTAGATAACTACGATACGGGAGGGCTTACCATCTGGCCCCAGTGCTGCAATGATACCGCGAGACCC
ACGCTCACCGGCTCCAGATTTATCAGCAATAAACCAGCCAGCCGGAAGGGCCGAGCGCAGAAGTGGTCCT
GCAACTTTATCCGCCTCCATCCAGTCTATTAATTGTTGCCGGGAAGCTAGAGTAAGTAGTTCGCCAGTTA
ATAGTTTGCGCAACGTTGTTGCCATTGCTACAGGCATCGTGGTGTCACGCTCGTCGTTTGGTATGGCTTC
ATTCAGCTCCGGTTCCCAACGATCAAGGCGAGTTACATGATCCCCCATGTTGTGCAAAAAAGCGGTTAGC
TCCTTCGGTCCTCCGATCGTTGTCAGAAGTAAGTTGGCCGCAGTGTTATCACTCATGGTTATGGCAGCAC
TGCATAATTCTCTTACTGTCATGCCATCCGTAAGATGCTTTTCTGTGACTGGTGAGTACTCAACCAAGTC
ATTCTGAGAATAGTGTATGCGGCGACCGAGTTGCTCTTGCCCGGCGTCAATACGGGATAATACCGCGCCA
CATAGCAGAACTTTAAAAGTGCTCATCATTGGAAAACGTTCTTCGGGGCGAAAACTCTCAAGGATCTTAC
CGCTGTTGAGATCCAGTTCGATGTAACCCACTCGTGCACCCAACTGATCTTCAGCATCTTTTACTTTCAC
CAGCGTTTCTGGGTGAGCAAAAACAGGAAGGCAAAATGCCGCAAAAAAGGGAATAAGGGCGACACGGAAA
TGTTGAATACTCATACTCTTCCTTTTTCAATATTATTGAAGCATTTATCAGGGTTATTGTCTCATGAGCG
GATACATATTTGAATGTATTTAGAAAAATAAACAAATAGGGGTTCCGCGCACATTTCCCCGAAAAGTGCC
AC
